Addgene plasmid #68307: SupD
Purpose: Plasmid encoding tRNA-SupD for serine amber suppression. *Update: Please use the updated version, Plasmid 198598: SupD v2, which is more stable.
Depositing lab: Jesse Rinehart. Depositing organization: Yale University. Publication: A flexible codon in genomically recoded Escherichia coli permits programmable protein phosphorylation. Pirman NL, Barber KW, Aerni HR, Ma NJ, Haimovich AD, Rogulina S, Isaacs FJ, Rinehart J. Nat Commun. 2015 Sep 9;6:8130. doi: 10.1038/ncomms9130. PubMed 26350500.
Backbone
  Vector backbone: pKD
  Modifications to backbone: pKD is derived from pKK223-3 (Pharmacia). This plasmid encodes a serine amber suppressor tRNA. Another plasmid encoding a protein of interest with TAG at the proper position is needed for recombinant protein expression. See article and supplementary information for cloning information.
  Vector type: Bacterial Expression, Synthetic Biology
Growth in bacteria
  Bacterial resistance: Kanamycin, 50 μg/mL
  Growth temperature: 37°C
  Growth strain: Top10
  Copy number: Unknown
Gene/Insert
  Gene/Insert name: 2xtRNA-SupD
Terms and licenses: Academic/Nonprofit Terms; Industry Terms: Not Available to Industry
Depositor comments: See supplementary information accompanying article for additional cloning information. We recommend introducing this plasmid into a recoded strain of E. coli (no genomic TAG codons) for high-efficiency phoshoprotein expression.
How to cite: SupD was a gift from Jesse Rinehart (Addgene plasmid # 68307)
