[The description below was written by a language model from this plasmid's Addgene catalogue record and pLannotate feature annotations shown in this document.]
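Description:
SupD is a bacterial expression and synthetic-biology plasmid built on pKD, a backbone derived from pKK223-3, and designed to supply a serine-inserting amber suppressor tRNA in E. coli. It is maintained through a ColE1/pMB1-type origin accompanied by the rop gene and the bom mobilisation region. Selection is by kanamycin through an aph(3')-Ia resistance gene. The catalogue lists copy number as unknown.

The stated insert is two copies of tRNA-SupD, which decode UAG as serine. A second plasmid carrying the protein of interest with a TAG codon at the chosen position is therefore needed. The depositor recommends a recoded E. coli strain lacking genomic TAG codons for efficient suppression. The associated work concerns programmable protein phosphorylation, but the record does not spell out this plasmid's exact role in it.

The feature table for the 7,530 nt sequenced record calls only one tRNA, lying just downstream of the kanamycin marker and followed by a short terminator fragment. The promoter driving the tRNA is not identified.

The annotation also shows elements the catalogue entry does not mention. These are a lacIq-driven lacI gene and a trc promoter with lac operator upstream of two open reading frames matching Methanococcus maripaludis phosphoseryl-tRNA synthetase (sepS) and E. coli elongation factor Tu (tufB), followed by 5S rRNA sequence and the rrnB T1 and T2 terminators. This IPTG-inducible cassette resembles a phosphoserine incorporation system, but the record does not say whether these genes are intact, variant or functionally relevant here.

The depositor notes that this version is less stable than a later replacement, SupD v2, and advises using that one instead.
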