Features (pLannotate 1.2.2; 22 found; start..end, strand, type, name):
     20..135     +  ncRNA          5S rRNA: Accession: RF00001 - 5S ribosomal RNA
    139..225     +  terminator     rrnB T1 terminator: Escherichia coli rrnB; transcription terminator T1 from the E. coli rrnB gene
    317..344     +  terminator     rrnB T2 terminator: transcription terminator T2 from the E. coli rrnB gene
    389..499     -  CDS            mbeC (fragment): MBEC_ECOLX - Experimental evidence at protein level: Swiss-Prot protein existence level 1. Required for efficient mobilization of ColE1 plasmid and is thus essential to promote the specific transfer of the plasmid during conjugation. Probably functions by inducing DNA bending, helping the MbeA relaxase to melt the DNA around the nic site and cleave the phosphodiester bond. Binds specifically double-stranded DNA (dsDNA) containing the ColE1 oriT but does not recognize the inverted repeat (IR). From Escherichia coli.
    540..731     +  CDS            rop: Rop protein, which maintains plasmids at low copy number; rop
    833..972     +  misc_feature   bom: basis of mobility region from pBR322
   1158..1746    -  rep_origin     ori: high-copy-number ColE1/pMB1/pBR322/pUC origin of replication
   1868..2683    +  CDS            KanR: aminoglycoside phosphotransferase; aph(3')-Ia; confers resistance to kanamycin in bacteria or G418 (Geneticin®) in eukaryotes
   2692..2749    -  promoter       AmpR promoter (fragment): bla
   2876..2962    +  ncRNA          tRNA: Accession: RF00005 - tRNA
   2967..2990    +  misc_feature   MCS (fragment): pUC18/19 multiple cloning site
   2991..3019    +  terminator     bacterial terminator (fragment): putative bacterial transcription terminator
   3028..3060    -  CDS            rop (fragment): Rop protein, which maintains plasmids at low copy number; rop
   3104..3181    +  promoter       lacIq promoter: lacI (mutant); In the lacIq allele, a single base change in the promoter boosts expression of the lacI gene about 10-fold.
   3182..4264    +  CDS            lacI: lac repressor; lacI; The lac repressor binds to the lac operator to inhibit transcription in E. coli. This inhibition can be relieved by adding lactose or isopropyl-β-D-thiogalactopyranoside (IPTG).
   4306..4323    +  promoter       tet promoter (fragment): E. coli promoter for tetracycline efflux protein gene
   4319..4420    -  CDS            yciV (fragment): RNAAM_ECOLI - Also known as trpH From Escherichia coli (strain K12).
   4496..4525    +  promoter       trc promoter: strong E. coli promoter; hybrid between the trp and lac UV5 promoters
   4533..4549    +  protein_bind   lac operator: The lac repressor binds to the lac operator to inhibit transcription in E. coli. This inhibition can be relieved by adding lactose or isopropyl-β-D-thiogalactopyranoside (IPTG). lac repressor encoded by lacI
   4576..6186    +  CDS            sepS: SEPS_METMP - Experimental evidence at protein level: Swiss-Prot protein existence level 1. Catalyzes the attachment of O-phosphoserine (Sep) to tRNA(Cys). From Methanococcus maripaludis (strain S2 / LL).
   6249..7430    +  CDS            tufB: EFTU2_ECOLI - Experimental evidence at protein level: Swiss-Prot protein existence level 1. (Microbial infection) Upon infection by bacteriophage Qbeta, part of the viral RNA-dependent RNA polymerase complex. With EF-Ts may provide a stabilizing scaffold for the beta (catalytic) subunit. Helps separate the double-stranded RNA of the template and growing RNA during elongation (PubMed:22245970). With the beta subunit helps form the exit tunnel for template RNA. The GTPase activity of this subunit is not required for viral RNA replication (PubMed:20798060). From Escherichia coli (strain K12).
   7443..7466    +  misc_feature   MCS (fragment): pUC18/19 multiple cloning site
>Addgene plasmid #68307 | SupD | addgene full sequence | sequence record 313679 | Addgene NGS Result
GTCTGATAAAACAGAATTTGCCTGGCGGCAGTAGCGCGGTGGTCCCACCTGACCCCATGCCGAACTCAGA
AGTGAAAGGCCGTAGCGCCGATGGTAGTGTGGGGTCTCCCCATGCGAGAGTAGGGAACTGCCAGGCATCA
AATAAAACGAAAGGCTCAGTCGAAAGACTGGGCCTTTCGTTTTATCTGTTGTTTGTCGGTGAACGCTCTC
CTGAGTAGGACAAATCCGCCGGGAGCGGATTTGAACGTTGCGAAGCAACGGCCCGGAGGGTGGCGGGCAG
GACGCCCGCCATAAACTGCCAGGCATCAAATTAAGCAGAAGGCCATCCTGACGGATGGCCTTTTTGCGTT
TCTACAAACTCTTTTTGTTTGCTAGCTTTTCTCTGGTCCCGCCGCATCCATACCGCCAGTTGTTTACCCT
CACAACGTTCCAGTAACCGGGCATGTTCATCATCAGTAACCCGTATCGTGAGCATCCTCTCTCGTTTCAT
CGGTATCATTACCCCCATGAACAGAAATCCCCCTTACACGGAGGCATCAGTGACCAAACAGGAAAAAACC
GCCCTTAACATGGCCCGCTTTATCAGAAGCCAGACATTAACGCTTCTGGAGAAACTCAACGAGCTGGACG
CGGATGAACAGGCAGACATCTGTGAATCGCTTCACGACCACGCTGATGAGCTTTACCGCAGCTGCCTCGC
GCGTTTCGGTGATGACGGTGAAAACCTCTGACACATGCAGCTCCCGGAGACGGTCACAGCTTGTCTGTAA
GCGGATGCCGGGAGCAGACAAGCCCGTCAGGGCGCGTCAGCGGGTGTTGGCGGGTGTCGGGGCGCAGCCA
TGACCCAGTCACGTAGCGATAGCGGAGTGTATACTGGCTTAACTATGCGGCATCAGAGCAGATTGTACTG
AGAGTGCACCATTGCGGTGTGAAATACCGCACAGATGCGTAAGGAGAAAATACCGCATCAGGCGCTCTTC
CGCTTCCTCGCTCACTGACTCGCTGCGCTCGGTCGTTCGGCTGCGGCGAGCGGTATCAGCTCACTCAAAG
GCGGTAATACGGTTATCCACAGAATCAGGGGATAACGCAGGAAAGAACATGTGAGCAAAAGGCCAGCAAA
AGGCCAGGAACCGTAAAAAGGCCGCGTTGCTGGCGTTTTTCCATAGGCTCCGCCCCCCTGACGAGCATCA
CAAAAATCGACGCTCAAGTCAGAGGTGGCGAAACCCGACAGGACTATAAAGATACCAGGCGTTTCCCCCT
GGAAGCTCCCTCGTGCGCTCTCCTGTTCCGACCCTGCCGCTTACCGGATACCTGTCCGCCTTTCTCCCTT
CGGGAAGCGTGGCGCTTTCTCATAGCTCACGCTGTAGGTATCTCAGTTCGGTGTAGGTCGTTCGCTCCAA
GCTGGGCTGTGTGCACGAACCCCCCGTTCAGCCCGACCGCTGCGCCTTATCCGGTAACTATCGTCTTGAG
TCCAACCCGGTAAGACACGACTTATCGCCACTGGCAGCAGCCACTGGTAACAGGATTAGCAGAGCGAGGT
ATGTAGGCGGTGCTACAGAGTTCTTGAAGTGGTGGCCTAACTACGGCTACACTAGAAGGACAGTATTTGG
TATCTGCGCTCTGCTGAAGCCAGTTACCTTCGGAAAAAGAGTTGGTAGCTCTTGATCCGGCAAACAAACC
ACCGCTGGTAGCGGTGGTTTTTTTGTTTGCAAGCAGCAGATTACGCGCAGAAAAAAAGGATCTCAAGAAG
ATCCTTTGATCTTTTCTACGGGGTCTGACGCTCAGTGGAACGAAAACTCACGTTAAGGGATTTTGGTCAT
GAACAATAAAACTGTCTGCTTACATAAACAGTAATACAAGGGGTGTTATGAGCCATATTCAACGGGAAAC
GTCTTGCTCTAGGCCGCGATTAAATTCCAACATGGATGCTGATTTATATGGGTATAAATGGGCTCGCGAT
AATGTCGGGCAATCAGGTGCGACAATCTATCGATTGTATGGGAAGCCCGATGCGCCAGAGTTGTTTCTGA
AACATGGCAAAGGTAGCGTTGCCAATGATGTTACAGATGAGATGGTCAGACTAAACTGGCTGACGGAATT
TATGCCTCTTCCGACCATCAAGCATTTTATCCGTACTCCTGATGATGCATGGTTACTCACCACTGCGATC
CCCGGGAAAACAGCATTCCAGGTATTAGAAGAATATCCTGATTCAGGTGAAAATATTGTTGATGCGCTGG
CAGTGTTCCTGCGCCGGTTGCATTCGATTCCTGTTTGTAATTGTCCTTTTAACAGCGATCGCGTATTTCG
TCTCGCTCAGGCGCAATCACGAATGAATAACGGTTTGGTTGATGCGAGTGATTTTGATGACGAGCGTAAT
GGCTGGCCTGTTGAACAAGTCTGGAAAGAAATGCATAAACTTTTGCCATTCTCACCGGATTCAGTCGTCG
CTCATGGTGATTTCTCACTTGATAACCTTATTTTTGACGAGGGGAAATTAATAGGTTGTATTGATGTTGG
ACGAGTCGGAATCGCAGACCGATACCAGGATCTTGCCATCCTATGGAACTGCCTCGGTGAGTTTTCTCCT
TCATTACAGAAACGGCTTTTTCAAAAATATGGTATTGATAATCCTGATATGAGTAAATTGCAGTTTCATT
TGATGCTCGATGAGTTTTTCTAAGAATTAATTCATGAGCGGATACATATTTGAATGTATTTAGAAAAATA
AACAAATAGGGGTTCCGCGCACATTTCCCCGAAAAGTGCCACCGCGGCCGCGCTTCTTTGAGCGAACGAT
CAAAAATAAGTGGCGCCCCATCAAAAAAATATTCTCAACATAAAAAACTTTGTGTAATACTTGTAACGCT
GAATTCGGAGAGATGCCGGAGCGGCTGAACGGACCGGTCTCTAAAACCGGAGTAGGGGCAACTCTACCGG
GGGTTCAAATCCCCCTCTCTCCGCCAGGATCCTCTAGAGTCGACCTGCAGATCCTTAGCGAAAGCTAAGG
ATTTTTTTTGCGGCCGCTTTCACCGTCATCACCGAAACGCGCGAGGCAGCAGATCAATTCGCGCGCGAAG
GCGAAGCGGCATGCATTTACGTTGACACCATCGAATGGTGCAAAACCTTTCGCGGTATGGCATGATAGCG
CCCGGAAGAGAGTCAATTCAGGGTGGTGAATGTGAAACCAGTAACGTTATACGATGTCGCAGAGTATGCC
GGTGTCTCTTATCAGACCGTTTCCCGCGTGGTGAACCAGGCCAGCCACGTTTCTGCGAAAACGCGGGAAA
AAGTGGAAGCGGCGATGGCGGAGCTGAATTACATTCCCAACCGCGTGGCACAACAACTGGCGGGCAAACA
GTCGTTGCTGATTGGCGTTGCCACCTCCAGTCTGGCCCTGCACGCGCCGTCGCAAATTGTCGCGGCGATT
AAATCTCGCGCCGATCAACTGGGTGCCAGCGTGGTGGTGTCGATGGTAGAACGAAGCGGCGTCGAAGCCT
GTAAAGCGGCGGTGCACAATCTTCTCGCGCAACGCGTCAGTGGGCTGATCATTAACTATCCGCTGGATGA
CCAGGATGCCATTGCTGTGGAAGCTGCCTGCACTAATGTTCCGGCGTTATTTCTTGATGACTCTGACCAG
ACACCCATCAACAGTATTATTTTCTCCCATGAAGACGGTACGCGACTGGGCGTGGAGCATCTGGTCGCAT
TGGGTCACCAGCAAATCGCGCTGTTAGCGGGCCCATTAAGTTCTGTCTCGGCGCGTCTGCGTCTGGCTGG
CTGGCATAAATATCTCACTCGCAATCAAATTCAGCCGATAGCGGAACGGGAAGGCGACTGGAGTGCCATG
TCCGGTTTTCAACAAACCATGCAAATGCTGAATGAGGGCATCGTTCCCACTGCGATGCTGGTTGCCAACG
ATCAGATGGCGCTGGGCGCAATGCGCGCCATTACCGAGTCCGGGCTGCGCGTTGGTGCGGATATCTCGGT
AGTGGGATACGACGATACCGAAGACAGCTCATGTTATATCCCGCCGTTAGCCACCATCAAACAGGATTTT
CGCCTGCTGGGGCAAACCAGCGTGGACCGCTTGCTGCAACTCTCTCAGGGCCAGGCGGTGAAGGGCAATC
AGCTGTTGCCCGTCTCACTGGTGAAAAGAAAAACCACCCTGGCGCCCAATACGCAAACCGCCTCTCCCCG
CGCGTTGGCCGATTCATTAATGCAGCTGGCACGACAGGTTTCCCGACTGGAAAGCGGGCAGTGAGCGCAA
CGCAATTAATGTAAGTTAGCGCGAATTGATCTGGTTTGACAGCTTATCATCGACTGCACGGTGCACCAAT
GCTTCTGGCGTCAGGCAGCCATCGGAAGCTGTGGTATGGCTGTGCAGGTCGTAGATCACTGCATAATTCG
TGTCGCTCAAGGCGCACTCCCGTTCTGGATAATGTTTTTTGCGCCGACATCATAACGGTTCTGGCAAATA
TTCTGAAATGAGCTGTTGACAATTAATCATCCGGCCCGTATAATGTGTGGAATTGTGAGCGGATAACAAT
TTCACACAGGAAACAGACCATGGCAATGTTTAAAAGAGAAGAAATCATTGAAATGGCCAATAAGGACTTT
GAAAAAGCATGGATCGAAACTAAAGACCTTATAAAAGCTAAAAAGATAAACGAAAGTTACCCAAGAATAA
AACCAGTTTTTGGAAAAACACACCCTGTAAATGACACTATTGAAAATTTAAGACAGGCATATCTTAGAAT
GGGTTTTGAAGAATATATAAACCCAGTAATTGTCGATGAAAGAGATATTTATAAACAATTCGGCCCAGAA
GCTATGGCAGTTTTGGATAGATGCTTTTATTTAGCGGGACTTCCAAGACCTGACGTTGGTTTGAGCGATG
AAAAAATTTCACAGATTGAAAAACTTGGAATTAAAGTTTCTGAGCACAAAGAAAGTTTACAAAAAATACT
TCACGGATACAAAAAAGGAACTCTTGATGGTGACGATTTAGTTTTAGAAATTTCAAATGCACTTGAAATT
TCAAGCGAGATGGGTTTAAAAATTTTAGAAGATGTTTTCCCAGAATTTAAGGATTTAACCGCAGTTTCTT
CAAAATTAACTTTAAGAAGCCACATGACTTCAGGATGGTTCCTTACTGTTTCAGACCTCATGAACAAAAA
ACCCTTGCCATTTAAACTCTTTTCAATCGATAGATGTTTTAGAAGAGAACAAAAAGAAGATAAAAGCCAC
TTAATGACATACCACTCTGCATCCTGTGCAATTGCAGGTGAAGGCGTGGATATTAATGATGGAAAAGCAA
TTGCAGAAGGATTATTATCCCAATTTGGCTTTACAAACTTTAAATTCATTCCTGATGAAAAGAAAAGTAA
ATACTACACCCCTGAAACACAGACTGAAGTTTACGCATACCACCCAAAATTAAAAGAATGGCTCGAAGTT
GCTACATTTGGAGTATATTCGCCAGTTGCATTAAGCAAATACGGAATAGATGTACCTGTAATGAATTTGG
GTCTTGGTGTTGAAAGACTTGCAATGATTTCTGGAAATTTCGCAGATGTTCGAGAAATGGTATATCCTCA
GTTTTACGAACACAAACTTAATGACCGGAATGTCGCTTCAATGGTAAAACTCGATAAAGTTCCAGTAATG
GATGAAATTTACGATTTAACAAAAGAATTAATTGAGTCATGTGTTAAAAACAAAGATTTAAAATCCCCTT
GTGAATTAGCTATTGAAAAAACGTTTTCATTTGGAAAAACCAAGAAAAATGTAAAAATAAACATTTTTGA
AAAAGAAGAAGGTAAAAATTTACTCGGACCTTCAATTTTAAACGAAATCTACGTTTACGATGGAAATGTA
ATTGGAATTCCTGAAAGCTTTGACGGAGTAAAAGAAGAATTTAAAGACTTCTTAGAAAAAGGAAAATCAG
AAGGGGTAGCAACAGGCATTCGATATATCGATGCGCTTTGCTTTAAAATTACTTCAAAATTAGAAGAAGC
ATTTGTGTCAAACACTACTGAATTCAAAGTTAAAGTTCCAATTGTCAGAAGTTTAAGCGACATTAACTTA
AAAATCGATGATATCGCATTAAAACAGATCATGAGCAAAAATAAAGTAATCGACGTTAGAGGCCCAGTCT
TTTTAAATGTCGAAGTAAAAATTGAATAAGAGCTCGGTACCTAAAGTATATTAGTTAAGTATAAGAAGGA
GATATACATATGGGATCCATGTCTAAAGAAAAGTTTGAACGTACAAAACCGCACGTTAACGTCGGTACTA
TCGGCCACGTTGACCATGGTAAAACAACGCTGACCGCTGCAATCACTACCGTACTGGCTAAAACCTACGG
CGGTGCTGCTCGCGCATTCGACCAGATCGATAACGCGCCGGAAGAAAAAGCTCGTGGTATCACCATCAAC
ACTTCTCGGGTTGAATACGACACCCCGACCCGTCACTACGCACACGTAGACTGCCCGGGGCACGCCGACT
ATGTTAAAAACATGATCACCGGTGCTGCGCAGATGGACGGCGCGATCCTGGTAGTTGCTGCGACTGACGG
CCCGATGCCGCAGACTCGTGAGCACATCCTGCTGGGTCGTCAGGTAGGCGTTCCGTACATCATCGTGTTC
CTGAACAAATGCGACATGGTTGATGACGAAGAGCTGCTGGAACTGGTTGAAATGGAAGTTCGTGAACTTC
TGTCTCAGTACGACTTCCCGGGCGACGACACTCCGATCGTTCGTGGTTCTGCTCTGAAAGCGCTGGAAGG
CGACGCAGAGTGGGAAGCGAAAATCCTGGAACTGGCTGGCTTCCTGGATTCTTACATTCCGGAACCAGAG
CGTGCGATTGACAAGCCGTTCCTGCTGCCGATCAACGGGGTATACTCCATCTCCGGTCGTGGTACCGTTG
TTTCGGGTCGTGTAGAACGCGGTATCATCAAAGTTGGTGAAGAAGTTGAAATCGTTGGTATCAAAGAGAC
TCAGAAGTCTACCTGTACTGGCGTTGAAATGTTCCGCAAACTGCTGGACGAAGGCCGTGCTGGTGAGTGG
GTAGGTGTTCTGCTGCGTGGTATCAAACGTGAAGAAATCGAACGTGGTCAGGTACTGGCTAAGCCGGGCA
CCATCAAGCCGCACACCAAGTTCGAATCTGAAGTGTACATTCTGTCCAAAGATGAAGGCGGCCGTCATAC
TCCGTTCTTCAAAGGCTACCGTCCGCAGTTCTACTTCCGTACTACTGACGTGACTGGTACCATCGAACTG
CCGGAAGGCGTAGAGATGGTAATGCCGGGCGACAACATCAAAATGGTTGTTACCCTGATCCACCCGATCG
CGATGGACGACGGTCTGCGTTTCGCAATCCGTGAAGGCGGCCGTACCGTTGGCGCGGGCGTTGTAGCAAA
AGTTCTGAGCTAATGGCGCGCCGTCGACCTGCAGGCATGCAAGCTTGGCTGTTTTGGCGGATGAGAGAAG
ATTTTCAGCCTGATACAGATTAAATCAGAACGCAGAAGCG
