>Addgene plasmid #68307 | SupD | addgene partial sequence | sequence record 123792 | pJR_F2 5'-cgacgttagaggcccagt-3'
TAAAGTATATTAGTTAAGTATAAGAAGGAGATATACATATGGGATCCATGTCTAAAGAAAAGTTTGAACG
TACAAAACCGCACGTTAACGTCGGTACTATCGGCCACGTTGACCATGGTAAAACAACGCTGACCGCTGCA
ATCACTACCGTACTGGCTAAAACCTACGGCGGTGCTGCTCGCGCATTCGACCAGATCGATAACGCGCCGG
AAGAAAAAGCTCGTGGTATCACCATCAACACTTCTCGGGTTGAATACGACACCCCGACCCGTCACTACGC
ACACGTAGACTGCCCGGGGCACGCCGACTATGTTAAAAACATGATCACCGGTGCTGCGCAGATGGACGGC
GCGATCCTGGTAGTTGCTGCGACTGACGGCCCGATGCCGCAGACTCGTGAGCACATCCTGCTGGGTCGTC
AGGTAGGCGTTCCGTACATCATCGTGTTCCTGAACAAATGCGACATGGTTGATGACGAAGAGCTGCTGGA
ACTGGTTGAAATGGAAGTTCGTGAACTTCTGTCTCAGTACGACTTCCCGGGCGACGACACTCCGATCGTT
CGTGGTTCTGCTCTGAAAGCGCTGGAAGGCGACGCAGAGTGGGAAGCGAAAATCCTGGAACTGGCTGGCT
TCCTGGATTCTTACATTCCGGAACCAGAGCGTGCGATTGACAAGCCGTTCCTGCTGCCGATCAACGGGGT
ATACTCCATCTCCGGTCGTGGTACCGTTGTTTCGGGTCGTGTAGAACGCGGTATCATCAAAGTTGGTGAA
GAAGTTGAAATCGTTGGTATCAAAGAGACTCAGAAGTCTACCTGTACTGGCGTTGA
