>Addgene plasmid #68307 | SupD | addgene partial sequence | sequence record 123793 | KanR2-F 5'-GAACTGCCTCGGTGAGTTTT-3'
TATTGATAATCCTGATATGAGTAAATTGCAGTTTCATTTGATGCTCGATGAGTTTTTCTAAGAATTAATT
CATGAGCGGATACATATTTGAATGTATTTAGAAAAATAAACAAATAGGGGTTCCGCGCACATTTCCCCGA
AAAGTGCCACCGCGGCCGCGCTTCTTTGAGCGAACGATCAAAAATAAGTGGCGCCCCATCAAAAAAATAT
TCTCAACATAAAAAACTTTGTGTAATACTTGTAACGCTGAATTCGGAGAGATGCCGGAGCGGCTGAACGG
ACCGGTCTCTAAAACCGGAGTAGGGGCAACTCTACCGGGGGTTCAAATCCCCCTCTCTCCGCCAGGATCC
TCTAGAGTCGACCTGCAGATCCTTAGCGAAAGCTAAGGATTTTTTTTGCCGCGGCGCTTCTTTGAGCGAA
CGATCAAAAATAAGTGGCGCCCCATCAAAAAAATATTCTCAACATAAAAAACTTTGTGTAATACTTGTAA
CGCTGAATTCGGAGAGATGCCGGAGCGGCTGAACGGACCGGTCTCTAAAACCGGAGTAGGGGCAACTCTA
CCGGGGGTTCAAATCCCCCTCTCTCCGCCAGGATCCTCTAGAGTCGACCTGCAGATCCTTAGCGAAAGCT
AAGGATTTTTTTTGCGGCCGCTTTCACCGTCATCACCGAAACGCGCGAGGCAGCAGATCAATTCGCGCGC
GAAGGCGAAGCGGCATGCATTTACGTTGACACCATCGAATGGTGCAAAACCTTTCGCGGTATGGCATGAT
AGCGCCCGGAAGAGAGTCAATTCAGGGTGGTGAATGTGAAACCAGTAACGTTATACGATGTCGCAGAGTA
TGC
