>Addgene plasmid #68307 | SupD | addgene partial sequence | sequence record 260458 | KanR2-F 5'-GAACTGCCTCGGTGAGTTTT-3'
CNNNNNNNACNGCTTTTTCNNNTATGGTATTGATAATCCTGATATGAGTAAATTGCAGTTTCATTTGATG
CTCGATGAGTTTTTCTAAGAATTAATTCATGAGCGGATACATATTTGAATGTATTTAGAAAAATAAACAA
ATAGGGGTTCCGCGCACATTTCCCCGAAAAGTGCCACCGCGGCCGCGCTTCTTTGAGCGAACGATCAAAA
ATAAGTGGCGCCCCATCAAAAAAATATTCTCAACATAAAAAACTTTGTGTAATACTTGTAACGCTGAATT
CGGAGAGATGCCGGAGCGGCTGAACGGACCGGTCTCTAAAACCGGAGTAGGGGCAACTCTACCGGGGGTT
CAAATCCCCCTCTCTCCGCCAGGATCCTCTAGAGTCGACCTGCAGATCCTTAGCGAAAGCTAAGGATTTT
TTTTGCCGCGGCGCTTCTTTGAGCGAACGATCAAAAATAAGTGGCGCCCCATCAAAAAAATATTCTCAAC
ATAAAAAACTTTGTGTAATACTTGTAACGCTGAATTCGGAGAGATGCCGGAGCGGCTGAACGGACCGGTC
TCTAAAACCGGAGTAGGGGCAACTCTACCGGGGGTTCAAATCCCCCTCTCTCCGCCAGGATCCTCTAGAG
TCGACCTGCAGATCCTTAGCGAAAGCTAAGGATTTTTTTTGCGGCCGCTTTCACCGTCATCACCGAAACG
CGCGAGGCAGCAGATCAATTCGCGCGCGAANGCGAAGCGGCATGCATTTACGTTGACACCATCGAATGGT
GCAAAACCTTTCGCGGTATGGCATGATAGCGCCCGGAAGAGAGTCAATTCNGGTGGTGAATGTGAAACCA
GTAACGTTATACGATGTCGCAGAGTATGCCCGGTGTCTCTTNTCAGACCGTTTCCCGCGTGGTGAACCAG
GCCAGCACGTTTCTGCNAAACGCGGGAAAAGTNGAAGCGNNATGGNNANCTGAATNCNTTCCCANNNCGN
GNNNACNNCTGGCGGGCAACAGTCGTGCTGATNGNNTTGCNNCCNNCNNNCNNNCCTGNNCNNNNNNCNN
NAATNGNNNNGNNANNNNNTCCNNNCNATCACNNGGNNNCNNNNNGNGNNNNNNGNNNNCNNNNNNNNCN
ANNNNNNAANNNGNGGGNNNNANNNNTNNNNNNNNNNNNGNNNNN
