>Addgene plasmid #68307 | SupD | addgene partial sequence | sequence record 260459 | KanR2-F 5'-GAACTGCCTCGGTGAGTTTT-3'
NNNNNNNNGGNNTTTTTCNNNNTATGGTATTGATAATCCTGATATGAGTAAATTGCAGTTTCATTTGATG
CTCGATGAGTTTTTCTAAGAATTAATTCATGAGCGGATACATATTTGAATGTATTTAGAAAAATAAACAA
ATAGGGGTTCCGCGCACATTTCCCCGAAAAGTGCCACCGCGGCCGCGCTTCTTTGAGCGAACGATCAAAA
ATAAGTGGCGCCCCATCAAAAAAATATTCTCAACATAAAAAACTTTGTGTAATACTTGTAACGCTGAATT
CGGAGAGATGCCGGAGCGGCTGAACGGACCGGTCTCTAAAACCGGAGTAGGGGCAACTCTACCGGGGGTT
CAAATCCCCCTCTCTCCGCCAGGATCCTCTAGAGTCGACCTGCAGATCCTTAGCGAAAGCTAAGGATTTT
TTTTGCCGCGGCGCTTCTTTGAGCGAACGATCAAAAATAAGTGGCGCCCCATCAAAAAAATATTCTCAAC
ATAAAAAACTTTGTGTAATACTTGTAACGCTGAATTCGGAGAGATGCCGGAGCGGCTGAACGGACCGGTC
TCTAAAACCGGAGTAGGGGCAACTCTACCGGGGGTTCAAATCCCCCTCTCTCCGCCAGGATCCTCTAGAG
TCGACCTGCAGATCCTTAGCGAAAGCTAAGGATTTTTTTTGCGGCCGCTTTCACCGTCATCACCGAAACG
CGCGAGGCAGCAGATCAATTCGCGCGCGAAGGCGAAGCGGCATGCATTTACGTTGACACCATCGAATGGT
GCAAAACCTTTCGCGGTATGGCATGATAGCGCCCGGAAGAGAGTCAATTCAGGGTGGTGAATGTGAAACC
AGTAACGTTATACGATGTCGCAGAGTATGCCGGTGTCTCTTATCAGACCGTTTCCCGCGTGGNGAACCAG
GCCAGCCACGTTTCTGCGAAAACGCGGGAAAAAGTGGAAGCGGCGATGGCGGANCTGAATTACATTCCCA
ACNGCGTGGCACAACACTGGNGGGCAAACAGTCGTNCTGATTGNNTGCNNCCTCCAGTCTGGCCCTGCAC
GCGCCGTCGCAAATNGNCGCN
