>Addgene plasmid #68307 | SupD | addgene partial sequence | sequence record 260460 | KanR2-F 5'-GAACTGCCTCGGTGAGTTTT-3'
CNNNNNNNNNCTTTTTCNNNNATGGTATTGATAATCCTGATATGAGTAAATTGCAGTTTCATTTGATGCT
CGATGAGTTTTTCTAAGAATTAATTCATGAGCGGATACATATTTGAATGTATTTAGAAAAATAAACAAAT
AGGGGTTCCGCGCACATTTCCCCGAAAAGTGCCACCGCGGCCGCGCTTCTTTGAGCGAACGATCAAAAAT
AAGTGGCGCCCCATCAAAAAAATATTCTCAACATAAAAAACTTTGTGTAATACTTGTAACGCTGAATTCG
GAGAGATGCCGGAGCGGCTGAACGGACCGGTCTCTAAAACCGGAGTAGGGGCAACTCTACCGGGGGTTCA
AATCCCCCTCTCTCCGCCAGGATCCTCTAGAGTCGACCTGCAGATCCTTAGCGAAAGCTAAGGATTTTTT
TTGCCGCGGCGCTTCTTTGAGCGAACGATCAAAAATAAGTGGCGCCCCATCAAAAAAATATTCTCAACAT
AAAAAACTTTGTGTAATACTTGTAACGCTGAATTCGGAGAGATGCCGGAGCGGCTGAACGGACCGGTCTC
TAAAACCGGAGTAGGGGCAACTCTACCGGGGGTTCAAATCCCCCTCTCTCCGCCAGGATCCTCTAGAGTC
GACCTGCAGATCCTTAGCGAAAGCTAAGGATTTTTTTTGCGGCCGCTTTCACCGTCATCACCGAAACGCG
CGAGGCAGCAGATCAATTCGCGCGCGAAGGCGAAGCGGCATGCATTTACGTTGACACCATCGAATGGTGC
AAAACCTTTCGCGGTATGGCATGATAGCGCCCGGAAGAGAGTCAATTCAGGGTGGTGAATGTGAAACCAG
TAACGTTATACGATGTCGCAGAGTATGCCGGTGTCTCTTATCAGACCGTTTCCCGCGTGGTGAACCAGGC
CAGCCACGTTTCTGCGAAAACGCGGGAAAAAGTGGAAGCGGCGATGGCGGAGCTGAATTACATTCCCAAC
CGCGTGGCACACANTGGCGGGCAACAGTCNTNCTGATGNNTGCCACCTCCAGTCTGGCCCTGCACGCGCC
GNCNCAAATNNNCGCN
